>Addgene plasmid #214050 | pEcNucC | addgene full sequence | sequence record 428997 | Addgene NGS Result
CGACTCCTGCATTAGGAAATGACAAACAACAGATAAAACGAAAGGCCCAGTCTTTCGACTGAGCCTTTCG
TTTTATTTGATGCCTTTAATTAAAGCGGATAACAATTTCACACAGGAGGCCGTTTACACTTTATGCTTCC
GGCTCGTATAATGTGTGGGGAAACCACAACGGTTTCCCTCTAGAAATAATTTTGTTTAACTATAAGAAGG
AGATATACATATGTCAGATTGGTCGCTTTCTCAACTATTTGCATCGTTACATGAAGACATTCAGCTTCGA
CTGGGAACTGCACGTAAAGCTTTCCAGCATCCCGGGGCTAAAGGGGATGCCAGTGAAGGAGTATGGATTG
AAATGCTTGATACATATCTTCCCAAACGCTATCAGGCAGCTAATGCTTTTGTAGTTGATAGTTTGGGTAA
TTTTAGTGATCAGATTGATGTGGTTGTTTTTGACAGGCAGTACTCACCATTCATTTTCAAATTTAATGAA
CAAATAATTGTTCCAGCAGAAAGTGTCTATGCGGTTTTTGAAGCAAAGCAATCTGCGTCAGCAGATCTTG
TTGCTTATGCACAGCGAAAAGTTGCAAGTGTTCGCAGACTTCATCGTACCAGCCTTCCAATTCCGCATGC
TGGCGGGACATATCCAGCAAAACCACTCATTCCAATTTTGGGAGGGTTACTTACTTTTGAAAGTGACTGG
AGTCCTGCATTGGGGATGTCGTTTGACAAAGCCCTCAATGGGGATTTATCTGATGGACGACTTGATATGG
GCTGTGTTGCATCGCATGGGCATTTTTACTTCAATAACATTGATAGCAAGTTCAATTTTGAACATGGAAA
TAAACCAGCTACCGCTTTTCTTTTCAGGCTTATTGCGCAACTTCAATTTAGTGGCACTGTGCCAATGATT
GACATTGATGCCTATGGAAAATGGTTGGCTAATTGATGCCGTGGGACAGCCCGTCTTAATTAACCTAGGC
TGCTGCCACCGCTGAGCAATAACTAGCATAACCCCTTGGGGCCTCTAAACGGGTCTTGAGTGGTTTTTTG
CTGAAACCTCAGGCATTTGAGAAGCACACGGTCACACTGCTTCCGGTAGTCAATAAACCGGTAAACCAGC
AATAGACATAAGCGGCTATTTAACGACCCTGCCCTGAACCGACGACCGGGTCATCGTGGCCGGATCTTGC
GGCCCCTCGGCTTGAACGAATTGTTAGACAGATTATCAAAAAGGATCTTCACCTAGATCCTTTTAAATTA
AAAATGAAGTTTTAAATCAATCTAAAGTATATATGAGTAAACTTGGTCTGACAGTTACCAATGCTTAATC
AGTGAGGCACCTATCTCAGCGATCTGTCTATTTCGTTCATCCATAGTTGCCTGACTCCCCGTCGTGTAGA
TAACTACGATACGGGAGGGCTTACCATCTGGCCCCAGTGCTGCAATGATACCGCGGGACCCACGCTCACC
GGCTCCAGATTTATCAGCAATAAACCAGCCAGCCGGAAGGGCCGAGCGCAGAAGTGGTCCTGCAACTTTA
TCCGCCTCCATCCAGTCTATTAATTGTTGCCGGGAAGCTAGAGTAAGTAGTTCGCCAGTTAATAGTTTGC
GCAACGTTGTTGCCATTGCTACAGGCATCGTGGTGTCACGCTCGTCGTTTGGTATGGCTTCATTCAGCTC
CGGTTCCCAACGATCAAGGCGAGTTACATGATCCCCCATGTTGTGCAAAAAAGCGGTTAGCTCCTTCGGT
CCTCCGATCGTTGTCAGAAGTAAGTTGGCCGCAGTGTTATCACTCATGGTTATGGCAGCACTGCATAATT
CTCTTACTGTCATGCCATCCGTAAGATGCTTTTCTGTGACTGGTGAGTACTCAACCAAGTCATTCTGAGA
ATAGTGTATGCGGCGACCGAGTTGCTCTTGCCCGGCGTCAATACGGGATAATACCGCGCCACATAGCAGA
ACTTTAAAAGTGCTCATCATTGGAAAACGTTCTTCGGGGCGAAAACTCTCAAGGATCTTACCGCTGTTGA
GATCCAGTTCGATGTAACCCACTCGTGCACCCAACTGATCTTCAGCATCTTTTACTTTCACCAGCGTTTC
TGGGTGAGCAAAAACAGGAAGGCAAAATGCCGCAAAAAAGGGAATAAGGGCGACACGGAAATGTTGAATA
CTCATACTCTTCCTTTTTCAATATTATTGAAGCATTTATCAGGGTTATTGTCTCATGAGCGGATACATAT
TTGAATGTATTTAGAAAAATAAACAAATAGGGGTTCCGCGCACATTTCCCCGAAAAGTGCCACCTGTAGC
TAGCTCACTCGGTCGCTACGCTCCGGGCGTGAGACTGCGGCGGGCGCTGCGGACACATACAAAGTTACCC
ACAGATTCCGTGGATAAGCAGGGGACTAACATGTGAGGCAAAACAGCAGGGCCGCGCCGGTGGCGTTTTT
CCATAGGCTCCGCCCTCCTGCCAGAGTTCACATAAACAGACGCTTTTCCGGTGCATCTGTGGGAGCCGTG
AGGCTCAACCATGAATCTGACAGTACGGGCGAAACCCGACAGGACTTAAAGATCCCCACCGTTTCCGGCG
GGTCGCTCCCTCTTGCGCTCTCCTGTTCCGACCCTGCCGTTTACCGGATACCTGTTCCGCCTTTCTCCCT
TACGGGAAGTGTGGCGCTTTCTCATAGCTCACACACTGGTATCTCGGCTCGGTGTAGGTCGTTCGCTCCA
AGCTGGGCTGTAAGCAAGAACTCCCCGTTCAGCCCGACTGCTGCGCCTTATCCGGTAACTGTTCACTTGA
GTCCAACCCGGAAAAGCACGGTAAAACGCCACTGGCAGCAGCCATTGGTAACTGGGAGTTCGCAGAGGAT
TTGTTTAGCTAAACACGCGGTTGCTCTTGAAGTGTGCGCCAAAGTCCGGCTACACTGGAAGGACAGATTT
GGTTGCTGTGCTCTGCGAAAGCCAGTTACCACGGTTAAGCAGTTCCCCAACTGACTTAACCTTCGATCAA
ACCACCTCCCCAGGTGGTTTTTTCGTTTACAGGGCAAAAGATTACGCGCAGAAAAAAAGGATCTCAAGAA
GATCCTTTGATCTTTTCTACTGAACCGCTCTAGATTTCAGTGCAATTTATCTCTTCAAATGTAGCACCTG
AAGTCAGCCCCATACGATATAAGTTGTAATTCTCATGTTAGTCATGCCCCGCGCCCACCGGAAGGAGCTG
ACTGGGTTGAAGGCTCTCAAGGGCATCGGTCGAGATCCCGGTGCCTAATGAGTGAGCTAACTTACATTAA
TTGCGTTGCGC
Features (pLannotate 1.2.2; 10 found; start..end, strand, type, name):
     33..79      -  terminator     rrnB T1 terminator: transcription terminator T1 from the E. coli rrnB gene
    123..153     +  promoter       lac UV5 promoter: E. coli lac promoter with an "up" mutation
    221..943     +  CDS            nucC: NUCC_ECOM1 - Experimental evidence at protein level: Swiss-Prot protein existence level 1. Protects E.coli strain JP313 against bacteriophage lambda cI- infection. When the cdnC-cap7-cap6-nucC operon is transformed into a susceptible strain it confers bacteriophage immunity. Mutations in the sensor (Cap7 also called HORMA) or effector proteins (CdnC, NucC) but not the disassembly protein (Cap6 also called Trip13) no longer confer immunity. The presence of the intact operon leads to culture collapse and cell death which occurs before the phage has finished its replication cycle, thus protecting
    978..995     +  CDS            SET1 (fragment): solubility-enhancement tag derived from T7 phage gene 10B
   1003..1050    +  terminator     T7 terminator: transcription terminator for bacteriophage T7 RNA polymerase
   1315..2175    -  CDS            AmpR: β-lactamase; bla; confers resistance to ampicillin, carbenicillin, and related antibiotics
   2176..2280    -  promoter       AmpR promoter: bla
   2354..3092    -  rep_origin     CloDF13 ori: Plasmids containing the CloDF13 (CDF) origin of replication can be propagated in E. coli cells that contain additional plasmids with compatible origins.
   3189..3253    -  CDS            TcR (fragment): tetracycline efflux protein; tet; confers resistance to tetracycline
   3268..3289    -  protein_bind   CAP binding site: CAP binding activates transcription in the presence of cAMP. E. coli catabolite activator protein
