[The description below was written by a language model from this plasmid's Addgene catalogue record and pLannotate feature annotations shown in this document.]
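Description:
pEcNucC is a small (about 3.3 kb) bacterial expression plasmid built on a pCDF backbone for producing the wild-type NucC nuclease of Escherichia coli MS 115-1 in E. coli. It replicates from the CloDF13 (CDF) origin, which is compatible with other common origin families and so allows the plasmid to be kept in cells alongside additional plasmids. Selection is by ampicillin through a β-lactamase gene under its own promoter. The record lists the plasmid as high copy.

The nucC coding sequence sits downstream of a lacUV5 promoter, a lac promoter variant carrying an "up" mutation, and is followed by a T7 terminator. An rrnB T1 terminator lies upstream of the promoter on the opposite strand, where it likely insulates the cassette from neighbouring transcription. The annotation also reports a very short match to a T7 gene 10B-derived solubility tag between the gene and the terminator, a tetracycline-resistance fragment and a CAP binding site. These look like backbone remnants rather than functional parts, and the record describes no tag on the protein.

NucC is an effector nuclease from a CBASS-type cdnC-cap7-cap6-nucC antiphage operon. It is activated by the cyclic triadenylate second messenger (cA3) and kills the host cell before the phage completes replication, an abortive infection outcome. Because type III CRISPR-Cas systems also generate cyclic oligoadenylate signals on target recognition, the depositors used this plasmid as a positive control for a cA3-responsive effector in their study of the Haliangium ochraceum type III CRISPR-Cas system.
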