Addgene plasmid #214050: pEcNucC
Purpose: Bacterial expression plasmid for E. coli MS 115-1 NucC, a cA3-responsive nuclease known to cause abortive infection; used as a positive control in the Haliangium ochraceum type III CRISPR-Cas system
Depositing lab: Raymond Staals. Depositing organization: Wageningen University, Department Agrotechnology & Food Sciences. Publication: Type III-B CRISPR-Cas cascade of proteolytic cleavages. Steens JA, Bravo JPK, Salazar CRP, Yildiz C, Amieiro AM, Kostlbacher S, Prinsen SHP, Andres AS, Patinios C, Bardis A, Barendregt A, Scheltema RA, Ettema TJG, van der Oost J, Taylor DW, Staals RHJ. Science. 2024 Feb 2;383(6682):512-519. doi: 10.1126/science.adk0378. Epub 2024 Feb 1. PubMed 38301007.
Backbone
  Vector backbone: pCDF
  Vector type: Bacterial Expression
Growth in bacteria
  Bacterial resistance: Ampicillin, 100 μg/mL
  Growth temperature: 37°C
  Growth strain: DH5alpha
  Copy number: High Copy
Gene/Insert
  Gene/Insert name: EcNucC
  Species: Escherichia coli MS115-1
  Mutation: WT
  Promoter: lacUV5 promoter
  Cloning method: Gibson Cloning
Terms and licenses: Academic/Nonprofit Terms; Industry Terms: Not Available to Industry
Depositor comments: Please visit https://doi.org/10.1101/2023.06.23.546230 for bioRxiv preprint.
How to cite: pEcNucC was a gift from Raymond Staals (Addgene plasmid # 214050 ; http://n2t.net/addgene:214050 ; RRID:Addgene_214050)
